>Addgene plasmid #120627 | Smp_136690-Cd4-bio-His | addgene full sequence | sequence record 234389 | Addgene NGS Result
GTGATGCGGTTTTGGCAGTACACCAATGGGCGTGGATAGCGGTTTGACTCACGGGGATTTCCAAGTCTCC
ACCCCATTGACGTCAATGGGAGTTTGTTTTGGCACCAAAATCAACGGGACTTTCCAAAATGTCGTAATAA
CCCCGCCCCGTTGACGCAAATGGGCGGTAGGCGTGTACGGTGGGAGGTCTATATAAGCAGAGCTCGTTTA
GTGAACCGTCAGATCCTCACTCTCTTCCGCATCGCTGTCTGCGAGGGCCAGCTGTTGGGCTCGCGGTTGA
GGACAAACTCTTCGCGGTCTTTCCAGTACTCTTGGATCGGAAACCCGTCGGCCTCCGAACGGTACTCCGC
CACCGAGGGACCTGAGCGAGTCCGCATCGACCGGATCGGAAAACCTCTCGAGAAAGGCGTCTAACCAGTC
ACAGTCGCAAGGTAGGCTGAGCACCGTGGCGGGCGGCAGCGGGTGGCGGTCGGGGTTGTTTCTGGCGGAG
GTGCTGCTGATGATGTAATTAAAGTAGGCGGTCTTGAGACGGCGGATGGTCGAGGTGAGGTGTGGCAGGC
TTGAGATCCAGCTGTTGGGGTGAGTACTCCCTCTCAAAAGCGGGCATTACTTCTGCGCTAAGATTGTCAG
TTTCCAAAAACGAGGAGGATTTGATATTCACCTGGCCCGATCTGGCCATACACTTGAGTGACAATGACAT
CCACTTTGCCTTTCTCTCCACAGGTGTCCACTCCCAGGTCCAAGTTTGCCACCATGGAGTTTCAGACCCA
GGTACTCATGTCCCTGCTGCTCTGCATGTCTGGTGCGGCCGCCAACACCCTGAAGCCCATCGAGATCCCT
CTGACCCACGGCGGCAGCGTGATCGGCAAAGAGGAAATCGTCAACATCGACGGCCAGGAAGTGAAAGTCA
ACAGCTTCCTGGGCATCCCCTACGCCAGCAAGCCCATCGGCAAGCTGAGATTCGCCCCTCCCGAGAAGCA
CCCCGGCTGGAAGGGCAAGTACAACGCCACCACCCTGTCCCCCACCTGTTGGCAGTACATCTTCACCGGC
TTCGACGCCGTGAACGCCGCTGGCAAGATGTGGATCAACAACACCGAGATGAGCGAGGACTGCCTGTACC
TGAACGTGTGGACCCCCAAGAGCAGCGTGGACAGCCCCCATCTGCCCGTGATGGTCTGGATCTACGGCGG
AGGCTTCACCAGCGGCAGCGCCAACCTGCAGGTCTACAACGGCGCCATCCTGAGCGCCACCCAGAACGTG
ATCATCGTGTCCATGCAGTACAGAGTGGGCGCCTTCGGCTTCCTGCGGCTGAAGCCCAACATCACCGACC
AGACCCAGACCGACGCCCTGGGCAACCAGGGCCTGCTGGATCAGCTGATGGCCCTGAAATGGGTGTCCGA
GAACATCGGCCAGTTCCACGGCGACCCCAACCAGGTCACAATCTTCGGCGAGAGCGCTGGCGCCGTGTCC
GTGTCCATCCTGTGGATGAGCCCTATCGCCCAGCCCTACTTCAGACGGGCCATCCTGCAGAGCGGCAGCC
TGTACGCCAGATGGGGCCTGGACAACGCCGACGAGGCCCACGAGAAGGCCGACGTGTTCACCAGAGAGTG
CGGCTGCCAGAGCCCCAGCGTGGACCGGAAGGCCAGCCTGGAATGCCTGCGGAAGCTGGACCCCCTGACC
CTGGTCAACCAGCTGGACAGCATCAACGTGGCCATCGGAAAGCACAGATACGACGCCGTGCGGAAGTACC
TGCTGCCCAGATACCACAAGCAGGAACCCTTTCTGCTGAGCCAGAGCACCAGCACCCGGCTGTACTTCGA
CGTGCCCCTGCAGCCCGTGATCGACGGCTACCTGGTGCCCAAGCACCCCGACCACATCTTCAACGAGAAG
AACAAGCTGAAGCAGAACCCCGAGCTGCTGATCGGCGTGAACACCAACGAGGCCATGTTCTTTCTGCTGC
CCGGAATCGCTATCAAGGATACCCAGTTCCTGTTCAGCAACGGCTCCGTGATCATGCCCAGCACCATGGA
ACTGGCTGGCAAGAAGAAGCCCTTCAAAGAGGGCGAGGAAATCGCCGACTTCTACTGGATCACCGCCACA
CAGATCCTGGACGAGAGCCACATGCGGCCTGGCCTGGCCAAGATGCCCAGCTACTACTACAACCTGCCCC
TGACCAGCAGCCCCAAGCGGGGCTACTACGACCCCGACACCGTGTACATCCACGACGAGGAACTGCTGCG
GCGGCTGGACAAGTTCGCCGGCGACCTGGATTTCGCCTGCCCCACCCTGAACTTCGCCGAACAGGTGGCC
CGGCTGCCCAACGCCAAGGTGTTCCTGTACCACTTCAACAAGCGGACCGAGAGCCTGCCCATGCCCAAGT
GGACAGGCGTGATGCACGGCTACGAGATCGAGTATATCTTCGGCATCCCTTACGACCCTGAGTTCAGCAA
GCAGTTCTACAACTTCACCGACCCCGAGAAGATCTTCAGCAGCCGGATCATGAAGATGTGGACCAATTTC
GCCAAGACCGGCCACCCCAGCAAGAGCAACGACGGCAAGATCAGCACCCCCGAGTGGCCCCTGTTCCACA
GCACCGACGGCTTCGTGTCCAACAACCCCGACTACCTGATCCTGGAAGATGAGACAAAGCTGGGCAGCGG
CCTGCACCGGGACAGATGCGCCTTCTGGCTGCACGAGATGCAGGACATGAAGGACATCTGGTTCAACAGA
TGCGACCCCAGCGGCGGCATCAAGCCCACAGGCGCGCCGTCGACCTCCATCACGGCCTATAAGAGTGAGG
GGGAGTCAGCGGAGTTCTCCTTCCCACTCAACCTTGGAGAGGAAAGCCTGCAGGGAGAGTTGAGATGGAA
GGCAGAGAAGGCTCCTTCTTCCCAGTCCTGGATCACCTTCTCCCTAAAGAACCAAAAGGTGTCTGTGCAG
AAGTCTACTAGCAACCCCAAGTTCCAGCTGTCCGAAACGCTCCCACTCACCCTTCAGATACCCCAGGTCT
CCCTTCAGTTTGCTGGTTCTGGCAACCTGACCCTGACTCTGGACAGAGGGATACTGTATCAGGAAGTGAA
CCTGGTGGTGATGAAAGTGACTCAGCCCGACAGCAACACTTTGACCTGTGAGGTGATGGGACCCACCTCA
CCCAAGATGAGACTGATCTTGAAGCAGGAGAATCAGGAGGCCAGGGTCTCCAGGCAGGAGAAAGTGATTC
AAGTGCAGGCCCCTGAAGCAGGGGTGTGGCAATGTCTACTGAGTGAAGGTGAAGAGGTCAAGATGGACTC
CAAGATCCAGGTTTTATCCAAAGGGTTGAATTCCGGCAGCCTGCACCACATCCTGGACGCCCAGAAGATG
CTGTGGAACCACAGGGACAGGAACCTGCCTCCTCTGGCCCCTCTGGGCCCCCACCACCATCACCACCATT
GAGTCTAGACACGTGATTAATTAAGGATCCCCCGACCTCGACCTCTGGCTAATAAAGGAAATTTATTTTC
ATTGCAATAGTGTGTTGGAATTTTTTGTGTCTCTCACTCGGAAGGACATATGGGAGGGCAAATCATTTGG
TCGAGATCCCTCGGAGATCTCTAGCTAGAGGATCGATCCCCGCCCCGGACGAACTAAACCTGACTACGAC
ATCTCTGCCCCTTCTTCGCGGGGCAGTGCATGTAATCCCTTCAGTTGGTTGGTACAACTTGCCAACTGGG
CCCTGTTCCACATGTGACACGGGGGGGGACCAAACACAAAGGGGTTCTCTGACTGTAGTTGACATCCTTA
TAAATGGATGTGCACATTTGCCAACACTGAGTGGCTTTCATCCTGGAGCAGACTTTGCAGTCTGTGGACT
GCAACACAACATTGCCTTTATGTGTAACTCTTGGCTGAAGCTCTTACACCAATGCTGGGGGACATGTACC
TCCCAGGGGCCCAGGAAGACTACGGGAGGCTACACCAACGTCAATCAGAGGGGCCTGTGTAGCTACCGAT
AAGCGGACCCTCAAGAGGGCATTAGCAATAGTGTTTATAAGGCCCCCTTGTTAACCCTAAACGGGTAGCA
TATGCTTCCCGGGTAGTAGTATATACTATCCAGACTAACCCTAATTCAATAGCATATGTTACCCAACGGG
AAGCATATGCTATCGAATTAGGGTTAGTAAAAGGGTCCTAAGGAACAGCGATATCTCCCACCCCATGAGC
TGTCACGGTTTTATTTACATGGGGTCAGGATTCCACGAGGGTAGTGAACCATTTTAGTCACAAGGGCAGT
GGCTGAAGATCAAGGAGCGGGCAGTGAACTCTCCTGAATCTTCGCCTGCTTCTTCATTCTCCTTCGTTTA
GCTAATAGAATAACTGCTGAGTTGTGAACAGTAAGGTGTATGTGAGGTGCTCGAAAACAAGGTTTCAGGT
GACGCCCCCAGAATAAAATTTGGACGGGGGGTTCAGTGGTGGCATTGTGCTATGACACCAATATAACCCT
CACAAACCCCTTGGGCAATAAATACTAGTGTAGGAATGAAACATTCTGAATATCTTTAACAATAGAAATC
CATGGGGTGGGGACAAGCCGTAAAGACTGGATGTCCATCTCACACGAATTTATGGCTATGGGCAACACAT
AATCCTAGTGCAATATGATACTGGGGTTATTAAGATGTGTCCCAGGCAGGGACCAAGACAGGTGAACCAT
GTTGTTACACTCTATTTGTAACAAGGGGAAAGAGAGTGGACGCCGACAGCAGCGGACTCCACTGGTTGTC
TCTAACACCCCCGAAAATTAAACGGGGCTCCACGCCAATGGGGCCCATAAACAAAGACAAGTGGCCACTC
TTTTTTTTGAAATTGTGGAGTGGGGGCACGCGTCAGCCCCCACACGCCGCCCTGCGGTTTTGGACTGTAA
AATAAGGGTGTAATAACTTGGCTGATTGTAACCCCGCTAACCACTGCGGTCAAACCACTTGCCCACAAAA
CCACTAATGGCACCCCGGGGAATACCTGCATAAGTAGGTGGGCGGGCCAAGATAGGGGCGCGATTGCTGC
GATCTGGAGGACAAATTACACACACTTGCGCCTGAGCGCCAAGCACAGGGTTGTTGGTCCTCATATTCAC
GAGGTCGCTGAGAGCACGGTGGGCTAATGTTGCCATGGGTAGCATATACTACCCAAATATCTGGATAGCA
TATGCTATCCTAATCTATATCTGGGTAGCATAGGCTATCCTAATCTATATCTGGGTAGCATATGCTATCC
TAATCTATATCTGGGTAGTATATGCTATCCTAATTTATATCTGGGTAGCATAGGCTATCCTAATCTATAT
CTGGGTAGCATATGCTATCCTAATCTATATCTGGGTAGTATATGCTATCCTAATCTGTATCCGGGTAGCA
TATGCTATCCTAATAGAGATTAGGGTAGTATATGCTATCCTAATTTATATCTGGGTAGCATATACTACCC
AAATATCTGGATAGCATATGCTATCCTAATCTATATCTGGGTAGCATATGCTATCCTAATCTATATCTGG
GTAGCATAGGCTATCCTAATCTATATCTGGGTAGCATATGCTATCCTAATCTATATCTGGGTAGTATATG
CTATCCTAATTTATATCTGGGTAGCATAGGCTATCCTAATCTATATCTGGGTAGCATATGCTATCCTAAT
CTATATCTGGGTAGTATATGCTATCCTAATCTGTATCCGGGTAGCATATGCTATCCTCATGATAAGCTGT
CAAACATGAGAATTTTCTTGAAGACGAAAGGGCCTCGTGATACGCCTATTTTTATAGGTTAATGTCATGA
TAATAATGGTTTCTTAGACGTCAGGTGGCACTTTTCGGGGAAATGTGCGCGGAACCCCTATTTGTTTATT
TTTCTAAATACATTCAAATATGTATCCGCTCATGAGACAATAACCCTGATAAATGCTTCAATAATATTGA
AAAAGGAAGAGTATGAGTATTCAACATTTCCGTGTCGCCCTTATTCCCTTTTTTGCGGCATTTTGCCTTC
CTGTTTTTGCTCACCCAGAAACGCTGGTGAAAGTAAAAGATGCTGAAGATCAGTTGGGTGCACGAGTGGG
TTACATCGAACTGGATCTCAACAGCGGTAAGATCCTTGAGAGTTTTCGCCCCGAAGAACGTTTTCCAATG
ATGAGCACTTTTAAAGTTCTGCTATGTGGCGCGGTATTATCCCGTGTTGACGCCGGGCAAGAGCAACTCG
GTCGCCGCATACACTATTCTCAGAATGACTTGGTTGAGTACTCACCAGTCACAGAAAAGCATCTTACGGA
TGGCATGACAGTAAGAGAATTATGCAGTGCTGCCATAACCATGAGTGATAACACTGCGGCCAACTTACTT
CTGACAACGATCGGAGGACCGAAGGAGCTAACCGCTTTTTTGCACAACATGGGGGATCATGTAACTCGCC
TTGATCGTTGGGAACCGGAGCTGAATGAAGCCATACCAAACGACGAGCGTGACACCACGATGCCTGCAGC
AATGGCAACAACGTTGCGCAAACTATTAACTGGCGAACTACTTACTCTAGCTTCCCGGCAACAATTAATA
GACTGGATGGAGGCGGATAAAGTTGCAGGACCACTTCTGCGCTCGGCCCTTCCGGCTGGCTGGTTTATTG
CTGATAAATCTGGAGCCGGTGAGCGTGGGTCTCGCGGTATCATTGCAGCACTGGGGCCAGATGGTAAGCC
CTCCCGTATCGTAGTTATCTACACGACGGGGAGTCAGGCAACTATGGATGAACGAAATAGACAGATCGCT
GAGATAGGTGCCTCACTGATTAAGCATTGGTAACTGTCAGACCAAGTTTACTCATATATACTTTAGATTG
ATTTAAAACTTCATTTTTAATTTAAAAGGATCTAGGTGAAGATCCTTTTTGATAATCTCATGACCAAAAT
CCCTTAACGTGAGTTTTCGTTCCACTGAGCGTCAGACCCCGTAGAAAAGATCAAAGGATCTTCTTGAGAT
CCTTTTTTTCTGCGCGTAATCTGCTGCTTGCAAACAAAAAAACCACCGCTACCAGCGGTGGTTTGTTTGC
CGGATCAAGAGCTACCAACTCTTTTTCCGAAGGTAACTGGCTTCAGCAGAGCGCAGATACCAAATACTGT
TCTTCTAGTGTAGCCGTAGTTAGGCCACCACTTCAAGAACTCTGTAGCACCGCCTACATACCTCGCTCTG
CTAATCCTGTTACCAGTGGCTGCTGCCAGTGGCGATAAGTCGTGTCTTACCGGGTTGGACTCAAGACGAT
AGTTACCGGATAAGGCGCAGCGGTCGGGCTGAACGGGGGGTTCGTGCACACAGCCCAGCTTGGAGCGAAC
GACCTACACCGAACTGAGATACCTACAGCGTGAGCTATGAGAAAGCGCCACGCTTCCCGAAGGGAGAAAG
GCGGACAGGTATCCGGTAAGCGGCAGGGTCGGAACAGGAGAGCGCACGAGGGAGCTTCCAGGGGGAAACG
CCTGGTATCTTTATAGTCCTGTCGGGTTTCGCCACCTCTGACTTGAGCGTCGATTTTTGTGATGCTCGTC
AGGGGGGCGGAGCCTATGGAAAAACGCCAGCAACGCGGCCTTTTTACGGTTCCTGGCCTTTTGCTGGCCT
TTTGCTCACATGTTCTTTCCTGCGTTATCCCCTGATTCTGTGGATAACCGTATTACCGCCTTTGAGTGAG
CTGATACCGCTCGCCGCAGCCGAACGACCGAGCGCAGCGAGTCAGTGAGCGAGGAAGCGGAAGAGCGCCC
AATACGCAAACCGCCTCTCCCCGCGCGTTGGCCGATTCATTAATGCAGCTGGCACGACAGGTTTCCCGAC
TGGAAAGCGGGCAGTGAGCGCAACGCAATTAATGTGAGTTAGCTCACTCATTAGGCACCCCAGGCTTTAC
ACTTTATGCTTCCGGCTCGTATGTTGTGTGGAATTGTGAGCGGATAACAATTTCACACAGGAAACAGCTA
TGACCATGATTACGCCAAGCTCTAGCTAGAGGTCGACCAATTCTCATGTTTGACAGCTTATCATCGCAGA
TCCGGGCAACGTTGTTGCCATTGCTGCAGGCGCAGAACTGGTAGGTATGGAAGATCTATACATTGAATCA
ATATTGGCAATTAGCCATATTAGTCATTGGTTATATAGCATAAATCAATATTGGCTATTGGCCATTGCAT
ACGTTGTATCTATATCATAATATGTACATTTATATTGGCTCATGTCCAATATGACCGCCATGTTGACATT
GATTATTGACTAGTTATTAATAGTAATCAATTACGGGGTCATTAGTTCATAGCCCATATATGGAGTTCCG
CGTTACATAACTTACGGTAAATGGCCCGCCTGGCTGACCGCCCAACGACCCCCGCCCATTGACGTCAATA
ATGACGTATGTTCCCATAGTAACGCCAATAGGGACTTTCCATTGACGTCAATGGGTGGAGTATTTACGGT
AAACTGCCCACTTGGCAGTACATCAAGTGTATCATATGCCAAGTCCGCCCCCTATTGACGTCAATGACGG
TAAATGGCCCGCCTGGCATTATGCCCAGTACATGACCTTACGGGACTTTCCTACTTGGCAGTACATCTAC
GTATTAGTCATCGCTATTACCATG
Features (pLannotate 1.2.2; 19 found; start..end, strand, type, name):
      2..201     +  promoter       CMV promoter: human cytomegalovirus (CMV) immediate early promoter
    269..307     +  misc_feature   Ad SA (fragment): adenovirus major late transcript splice acceptor (Friedrich and Soriano, 1991)
    340..549     -  CDS            PTP (fragment): TERM_ADE02 - Experimental evidence at protein level: Swiss-Prot protein existence level 1. Protein covalently bound to the viral DNA that acts as a primer for viral genomic replication by DNA strand displacement. Assembles on the viral origin of replication in an initiation complex with viral polymerase, DBP, host NFIA and host POU2F1/OCT1. During initiation, the polymerase covalently couples the first dCTP with Ser- 580 of pTP. The terminal protein stimulates the template activity over 20 fold compared to protein-free templates. Neo-synthesized viral genomes are linked to two preterminal prot
    580..669     +  intron         chimeric intron (fragment): chimera between introns from adenovirus and immunoglobulin heavy chain genes
    688..734     +  CDS            IgH signal sequence (fragment): signal sequence from the mouse immunoglobulin heavy chain variable region
   1042..1479    +  CDS            BCHE: CHLE_PIG - Experimental evidence at transcript level: Swiss-Prot protein existence level 2. Esterase with broad substrate specificity. Contributes to the inactivation of the neurotransmitter acetylcholine. Can degrade neurotoxic organophosphate esters (By similarity). From Sus scrofa (Pig).
   2761..3321    +  CDS            Cd4 (fragment): CD4_RAT - Experimental evidence at protein level: Swiss-Prot protein existence level 1. Integral membrane glycoprotein that plays an essential role in the immune response and serves multiple functions in responses against both external and internal offenses. In T-cells, functions primarily as a coreceptor for MHC class II molecule:peptide complex. The antigens presented by class II peptides are derived from extracellular proteins while class I peptides are derived from cytosolic proteins. Interacts simultaneously with the T-cell receptor (TCR) and the MHC class II presented by antigen presenti
   3481..3536    +  polyA_signal   β-globin poly(A) signal: rabbit β-globin polyadenylation signal (Gil and Proudfoot, 1987)
   4050..5731    -  rep_origin     oriP (fragment): Epstein-Barr virus oriP replication origin (Yates et al., 2000)
   5858..5962    +  promoter       AmpR promoter: bla
   5963..6823    +  CDS            AmpR: β-lactamase; bla; confers resistance to ampicillin, carbenicillin, and related antibiotics
   6994..7582    +  rep_origin     ori: high-copy-number ColE1/pMB1/pBR322/pUC origin of replication
   7765..7857    +  CDS            lacI (fragment): lac repressor; lacI; The lac repressor binds to the lac operator to inhibit transcription in E. coli. This inhibition can be relieved by adding lactose or isopropyl-β-D-thiogalactopyranoside (IPTG).
   7870..7891    +  protein_bind   CAP binding site: CAP binding activates transcription in the presence of cAMP. E. coli catabolite activator protein
   7906..7936    +  promoter       lac promoter: promoter for the E. coli lac operon
   7944..7960    +  protein_bind   lac operator: The lac repressor binds to the lac operator to inhibit transcription in E. coli. This inhibition can be relieved by adding lactose or isopropyl-β-D-thiogalactopyranoside (IPTG). lac repressor encoded by lacI
   8030..8046    +  promoter       tet promoter (fragment): E. coli promoter for tetracycline efflux protein gene
   8056..8081    -  CDS            bla(M) (fragment): β-lactamase lacking the signal sequence; bla(M); allows cytosolic expression of β-lactamase
   8255..8634    +  enhancer       CMV enhancer: human cytomegalovirus immediate early enhancer
