[The description below was written by a language model from this plasmid's Addgene catalogue record and pLannotate feature annotations shown in this document.]
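Description:
Smp_136690-Cd4-bio-His is a mammalian expression plasmid built on the pTT3 backbone for producing a recombinant, soluble form of the Schistosoma mansoni protein Smp_136690. It is propagated in E. coli through a high-copy ColE1/pUC-type origin with ampicillin selection (AmpR, β-lactamase). The backbone also carries a fragment of the Epstein-Barr virus oriP, which supports episomal maintenance and boosts transient expression in cell lines that supply EBNA1. Small lac-region and other bacterial remnants annotated near the origin appear to be backbone leftovers with no role in the payload.

The expression cassette is driven by the CMV enhancer/promoter, which spans the numbering origin of the circular sequence. It is followed by adenovirus-derived leader and splice sequences and a chimeric intron fragment that improve transcript processing. An annotated adenoviral terminal protein fragment on the opposite strand is most likely a by-product of these leader sequences rather than an expressed gene. A fragment of a mouse immunoglobulin heavy chain signal sequence lies at the start of the open reading frame, consistent with directing the product into the secretory pathway. The roughly 1.9 kb Smp_136690 insert is cloned between retained NotI and AscI sites. Part of it shows similarity to butyrylcholinesterase, suggesting an esterase-like protein, though the record does not state its function. It is fused at the C terminus to rat Cd4 domains 3 and 4, a biotinylation sequence and a 6-His tag, and the cassette ends with a rabbit β-globin polyadenylation signal. The tags allow purification, detection and, once biotinylated, oriented capture on streptavidin. The plasmid belongs to a library of S. mansoni cell-surface and secreted proteins used to identify early serological markers of infection.
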