Addgene plasmid #120627: Smp_136690-Cd4-bio-His
Purpose: Expression of recombinant S. mansoni protein
Depositing lab: Gavin Wright. Depositing organization: Wellcome Sanger Institute. Publication: A library of cell-surface and secreted proteins from Schistosoma mansoni identifies early serological markers of infection. Cécile Crosnier, Anna V. Protasio, Gabriel Rinaldi, Shona Wilson, Matthew Berriman, Gavin J. Wright. bioRXiv 10.1101/593616.
Backbone
  Vector backbone: pTT3
  Backbone manufacturer: Yves Durocher, NRC
  Backbone size w/o insert (bp): 6686
  Vector type: Mammalian Expression
Growth in bacteria
  Bacterial resistance: Ampicillin, 100 μg/mL
  Growth temperature: 37°C
  Growth strain: DH5alpha
  Copy number: High Copy
Gene/Insert
  Gene/Insert name: Smp_136690
  Species: Schistosoma mansoni
  Insert size (bp): 1948
  Entrez Gene: Smp_136690 (a.k.a. Smp_136690)
  Promoter: CMV
  Tag / fusion protein: ratCd4(d3+4)-bio-6His (C terminal on backbone)
  Cloning method: Restriction Enzyme; 5′ cloning site NotI (not destroyed); 3′ cloning site AscI (not destroyed)
Terms and licenses: Academic/Nonprofit Terms; Industry Terms: Not Available to Industry
How to cite: Smp_136690-Cd4-bio-His was a gift from Gavin Wright (Addgene plasmid # 120627 ; http://n2t.net/addgene:120627 ; RRID:Addgene_120627)
